>Addgene plasmid #195097 | GFP-Sharpin S178A | addgene full sequence | sequence record 395123 | Addgene NGS Result
TAGTTATTAATAGTAATCAATTACGGGGTCATTAGTTCATAGCCCATATATGGAGTTCCGCGTTACATAA
CTTACGGTAAATGGCCCGCCTGGCTGACCGCCCAACGACCCCCGCCCATTGACGTCAATAATGACGTATG
TTCCCATAGTAACGCCAATAGGGACTTTCCATTGACGTCAATGGGTGGAGTATTTACGGTAAACTGCCCA
CTTGGCAGTACATCAAGTGTATCATATGCCAAGTACGCCCCCTATTGACGTCAATGACGGTAAATGGCCC
GCCTGGCATTATGCCCAGTACATGACCTTATGGGACTTTCCTACTTGGCAGTACATCTACGTATTAGTCA
TCGCTATTACCATGGTGATGCGGTTTTGGCAGTACATCAATGGGCGTGGATAGCGGTTTGACTCACGGGG
ATTTCCAAGTCTCCACCCCATTGACGTCAATGGGAGTTTGTTTTGGCACCAAAATCAACGGGACTTTCCA
AAATGTCGTAACAACTCCGCCCCATTGACGCAAATGGGCGGTAGGCGTGTACGGTGGGAGGTCTATATAA
GCAGAGCTGGTTTAGTGAACCGTCAGATCCGCTAGCGCTACCGGTCGCCACCATGGTGAGCAAGGGCGAG
GAGCTGTTCACCGGGGTGGTGCCCATCCTGGTCGAGCTGGACGGCGACGTAAACGGCCACAAGTTCAGCG
TGTCCGGCGAGGGCGAGGGCGATGCCACCTACGGCAAGCTGACCCTGAAGTTCATCTGCACCACCGGCAA
GCTGCCCGTGCCCTGGCCCACCCTCGTGACCACCCTGACCTACGGCGTGCAGTGCTTCAGCCGCTACCCC
GACCACATGAAGCAGCACGACTTCTTCAAGTCCGCCATGCCCGAAGGCTACGTCCAGGAGCGCACCATCT
TCTTCAAGGACGACGGCAACTACAAGACCCGCGCCGAGGTGAAGTTCGAGGGCGACACCCTGGTGAACCG
CATCGAGCTGAAGGGCATCGACTTCAAGGAGGACGGCAACATCCTGGGGCACAAGCTGGAGTACAACTAC
AACAGCCACAACGTCTATATCATGGCCGACAAGCAGAAGAACGGCATCAAGGTGAACTTCAAGATCCGCC
ACAACATCGAGGACGGCAGCGTGCAGCTCGCCGACCACTACCAGCAGAACACCCCCATCGGCGACGGCCC
CGTGCTGCTGCCCGACAACCACTACCTGAGCACCCAGTCCGCCCTGAGCAAAGACCCCAACGAGAAGCGC
GATCACATGGTCCTGCTGGAGTTCGTGACCGCCGCCGGGATCACTCTCGGCATGGACGAGCTGTACAAGT
CCGGACTCAGATCTCGAGCTCAAGCTTCGGCGCCGCCAGCGGGCGGGGCGGCGGCGGCGGCCTCGGACTT
GGGCTCCGCCGCAGTGCTCTTGGCTGTGCACGCCGCGGTGAGGCCGCTGGGCGCCGGGCCAGACGCCGAG
GCACAGCTGCGGAGGCTGCAGCTGAGCGCGGACCCTGAGAGGCCTGGGCGCTTCCGGCTGGAGCTGCTGG
GCGCGGGACCTGGGGCGGTTAATTTGGAGTGGCCCCTGGAGTCAGTTTCCTACACCATCCGAGGCCCCAC
CCAGCACGAGCTACAGCCTCCACCAGGAGGGCCTGGAACCCTCAGCCTGCACTTCCTCAACCCTCAGGAA
GCTCAGCGGTGGGCAGTCCTAGTCCGAGGTGCCACCGTGGAAGGACAGAATGGCAGCAAGAGCAACTCAC
CACCAGCCTTGGGCCCAGAAGCATGCCCTGTCTCCCTGCCCAGTCCCCCGGAAGCCTCCACACTCAAGGG
CCCTCCACCTGAGGCAGATCTTCCTAGGAGCCCTGGAAACTTGACGGAGAGAGAAGAGCTGGCAGGGGCC
CTGGCCCGGGCTATTGCAGGTGGAGACGAGAAGGGGGCAGCCCAAGTGGCAGCCGTCCTGGCCCAGCATC
GTGTGGCCCTGAGTGTTCAGCTTCAGGAGGCCTGCTTCCCACCTGGCCCCATCAGGTTACAAGTGACACT
TGAAGACGCTGCCTCTGCCGCATCCGCCGCGTCCTCTGCACACGTTGCCCTGCAGGTCCACCCCCACTGC
ACTGTTGCAGCTCTCCAGGAGCAGGTGTTCTCAGAGCTCGGTTTCCCGCCAGCCGTGCAACGCTGGGTCA
TCGGACGGTGCCTGTGTGTGCCTGAGCGCAGCCTTGCCTCTTACGGGGTTCGGCAGGATGGGGACCCTGC
TTTCCTCTACTTGCTGTCAGCTCCTCGAGAAGCCCCAGCCACAGGACCTAGCCCTCAGCACCCCCAGAAG
ATGGACGGGGAACTTGGACGCTTGTTTCCCCCATCATTGGGGCTACCCCCAGGCCCCCAGCCAGCTGCCT
CCAGCCTGCCCAGTCCACTCCAGCCCAGCTGGTCCTGTCCTTCCTGCACCTTCATCAATGCCCCAGACCG
CCCTGGCTGTGAGATGTGTAGCACCCAGAGGCCCTGCACTTGGGACCCCCTTGCTGCAGCTTCCACCTAG
TCTAGATAACTGATCATAATCAGCCATACCACATTTGTAGAGGTTTTACTTGCTTTAAAAAACCTCCCAC
ACCTCCCCCTGAACCTGAAACATAAAATGAATGCAATTGTTGTTGTTAACTTGTTTATTGCAGCTTATAA
TGGTTACAAATAAAGCAATAGCATCACAAATTTCACAAATAAAGCATTTTTTTCACTGCATTCTAGTTGT
GGTTTGTCCAAACTCATCAATGTATCTTAACGCGTAAATTGTAAGCGTTAATATTTTGTTAAAATTCGCG
TTAAATTTTTGTTAAATCAGCTCATTTTTTAACCAATAGGCCGAAATCGGCAAAATCCCTTATAAATCAA
AAGAATAGACCGAGATAGGGT
[37 nt withheld, positions 2892-2928]
AAAGAACGTGGACTCCAACGTCAAAGG
[49 nt withheld, positions 2956-3004]
T
[91 nt withheld, positions 3006-3096]
G
[124 nt withheld, positions 3098-3221]
CAGGTGGCACTTTTCGGGGAAATGTGCGCGGAACCCCTATTTGTTTATTTTTCTAAATACATTCAAATAT
GTATCCGCTCATGAGACAATAACCCTGATAAATGCTTCAATAATATTGAAAAAGGAAGAGTCCTGAGGCG
GAAAGAACCAGCTGTGGAATGTGTGTCAGTTAGGGTGTGGAAAGTCCCCAGGCTCCCCAGCAGGCAGAAG
TATGCAAAGCATGCATCTCAATTAGTCAGCAACCAGGTGTGGAAAGTCCCCAGGCTCCCCAGCAGGCAGA
AGTATGCAAAGCATGCATCTCAATTAGTCAGCAACCATAGTCCCGCCCCTAACTCCGCCCATCCCGCCCC
TAACTCCGCCCAGTTCCGCCCATTCTCCGCCCCATGGCTGACTAATTTTTTTTATTTATGCAGAGGCCGA
GGCCGCCTCGGCCTCTGAGCTATTCCAGAAGTAGTGAGGAGGCTTTTTTGGAGGCCTAGGCTTTTGCAAA
GATCGATCAAGAGACAGGATGAGGATCGTTTCGCATGATTGAACAAGATGGATTGCACGCAGGTTCTCCG
GCCGCTTGGGTGGAGAGGCTATTCGGCTATGACTGGGCACAACAGACAATCGGCTGCTCTGATGCCGCCG
TGTTCCGGCTGTCAGCGCAGGGGCGCCCGGTTCTTTTTGTCAAGACCGACCTGTCCGGTGCCCTGAATGA
ACTGCAAGACGAGGCAGCGCGGCTATCGTGGCTGGCCACGACGGGCGTTCCTTGCGCAGCTGTGCTCGAC
GTTGTCACTGAAGCGGGAAGGGACTGGCTGCTATTGGGCGAAGTGCCGGGGCAGGATCTCCTGTCATCTC
ACCTTGCTCCTGCCGAGAAAGTATCCATCATGGCTGATGCAATGCGGCGGCTGCATACGCTTGATCCGGC
TACCTGCCCATTCGACCACCAAGCGAAACATCGCATCGAGCGAGCACGTACTCGGATGGAAGCCGGTCTT
GTCGATCAGGATGATCTGGACGAAGAGCATCAGGGGCTCGCGCCAGCCGAACTGTTCGCCAGGCTCAAGG
CGAGCATGCCCGACGGCGAGGATCTCGTCGTGACCCATGGCGATGCCTGCTTGCCGAATATCATGGTGGA
AAATGGCCGCTTTTCTGGATTCATCGACTGTGGCCGGCTGGGTGTGGCGGACCGCTATCAGGACATAGCG
TTGGCTACCCGTGATATTGCTGAAGAGCTTGGCGGCGAATGGGCTGACCGCTTCCTCGTGCTTTACGGTA
TCGCCGCTCCCGATTCGCAGCGCATCGCCTTCTATCGCCTTCTTGACGAGTTCTTCTGAGCGGGACTCTG
GGGTTCGAAATGACCGACCAAGCGACGCCCAACCTGCCATCACGAGATTTCGATTCCACCGCCGCCTTCT
ATGAAAGGTTGGGCTTCGGAATCGTTTTCCGGGACGCCGGCTGGATGATCCTCCAGCGCGGGGATCTCAT
GCTGGAGTTCTTCGCCCACCCTAGGGGGAGGCTAACTGAAACACGGAAGGAGACAATACCGGAAGGAACC
CGCGCTATGACGGCAATAAAAAGACAGAATAAAACGCACGGTGTTGGGTCGTTTGTTCATAAACGCGGGG
TTCGGTCCCAGGGCTGGCACTCTGTCGATACCCCACCGAGACCCCATTGGGGCCAATACGCCCGCGTTTC
TTCCTTTTCCCCACCCCACCCCCCAAGTTCGGGTGAAGGCCCAGGGCTCGCAGCCAACGTCGGGGCGGCA
GGCCCTGCCATAGCCTCAGGTTACTCATATATACTTTAGATTGATTTAAAACTTCATTTTTAATTTAAAA
GGATCTAGGTGAAGATCCTTTTTGATAATCTCATGACCAAAATCCCTTAACGTGAGTTTTCGTTCCACTG
AGCGTCAGACCCCGTAGAAAAGATCAAAGGATCTTCTTGAGATCCTTTTTTTCTGCGCGTAATCTGCTGC
TTGCAAACAAAAAAACCACCGCTACCAGCGGTGGTTTGTTTGCCGGATCAAGAGCTACCAACTCTTTTTC
CGAAGGTAACTGGCTTCAGCAGAGCGCAGATACCAAATACTGTTCTTCTAGTGTAGCCGTAGTTAGGCCA
CCACTTCAAGAACTCTGTAGCACCGCCTACATACCTCGCTCTGCTAATCCTGTTACCAGTGGCTGCTGCC
AGTGGCGATAAGTCGTGTCTTACCGGGTTGGACTCAAGACGATAGTTACCGGATAAGGCGCAGCGGTCGG
GCTGAACGGGGGGTTCGTGCACACAGCCCAGCTTGGAGCGAACGACCTACACCGAACTGAGATACCTACA
GCGTGAGCTATGAGAAAGCGCCACGCTTCCCGAAGGGAGAAAGGCGGACAGGTATCCGGTAAGCGGCAGG
GTCGGAACAGGAGAGCGCACGAGGGAGCTTCCAGGGGGAAACGCCTGGTATCTTTATAGTCCTGTCGGGT
TTCGCCACCTCTGACTTGAGCGTCGATTTTTGTGATGCTCGTCAGGGGGGCGGAGCCTATGGAAAAACGC
CAGCAACGCGGCCTTTTTACGGTTCCTGGCCTTTTGCTGGCCTTTTGCTCACATGTTCTTTCCTGCGTTA
TCCCCTGATTCTGTGGATAACCGTATTACCGCCATGCAT
Features (pLannotate 1.2.2; 15 found; start..end, strand, type, name):
     61..364     +  enhancer       CMV enhancer: human cytomegalovirus immediate early enhancer
    365..568     +  promoter       CMV promoter: human cytomegalovirus (CMV) immediate early promoter
    613..1329    +  CDS            EGFP: EGFP is a basic (constitutively fluorescent) green fluorescent protein published in 1996, derived from Aequorea victoria. It is reported to be a rapidly-maturing weak dimer with moderate acid sensitivity.
   1330..1359    +  misc_feature   MCS (fragment): multiple cloning site
   1360..2517    +  CDS            SHARPIN: SHRPN_HUMAN - Also known as SIPL1. Experimental evidence at protein level: Swiss-Prot protein existence level 1. Component of the LUBAC complex which conjugates linear polyubiquitin chains in a head-to-tail manner to substrates and plays a key role in NF-kappa-B activation and regulation of inflammation. LUBAC conjugates linear polyubiquitin to IKBKG and RIPK1 and is involved in activation of the canonical NF-kappa-B and the JNK signaling pathways. Linear ubiquitination mediated by the LUBAC complex interferes with TNF-induced cell death and thereby prevents inflammation. LUBAC is recruited to
   2531..2615    +  CDS            large T antigen (fragment): large T antigen from SV40 (simian virus 40)
   2638..2759    +  polyA_signal   SV40 poly(A) signal: SV40 polyadenylation signal
   2793..3221    -  rep_origin     f1 ori (sequence partly withheld): f1 bacteriophage origin of replication; arrow indicates direction of (+) strand synthesis
   3248..3352    +  promoter       AmpR promoter: bla
   3354..3711    +  promoter       SV40 promoter: SV40 enhancer and early promoter
   3746..4540    +  CDS            NeoR/KanR: aminoglycoside phosphotransferase from Tn5; aph(3')-II (or nptII); confers resistance to neomycin, kanamycin, and G418 (Geneticin®)
   4561..4713    +  CDS            ble (fragment): BLE_KLEPN - Experimental evidence at protein level: Swiss-Prot protein existence level 1. Binding protein with a strong affinity to the bleomycin family of antibiotics. Binds to CL990; an antimitotic-antibiotic compound. From Klebsiella pneumoniae.
   4772..4819    +  polyA_signal   HSV TK poly(A) signal: herpes simplex virus thymidine kinase polyadenylation signal (Cole and Stacy, 1985)
   4910..4926    -  polyA_signal   bGH poly(A) signal (fragment): bovine growth hormone polyadenylation signal
   5148..5736    +  rep_origin     ori: high-copy-number ColE1/pMB1/pBR322/pUC origin of replication
