[The description below was written by a language model from this plasmid's Addgene catalogue record and pLannotate feature annotations shown in this document.]
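Description:
GFP-Sharpin S178A is a mammalian expression plasmid built on the pEGFP-C1 backbone for overexpressing human SHARPIN (also known as SIPL1) carrying a serine-to-alanine substitution at residue 178. According to the sequenced record (about 5.9 kb), the human cytomegalovirus immediate-early enhancer and promoter drive an EGFP coding sequence that is followed by a short remnant of the multiple cloning site and then the SHARPIN open reading frame. This layout corresponds to an N-terminal EGFP fusion to SHARPIN, terminated by the SV40 polyadenylation signal. The insert was introduced by restriction cloning, but the record does not state which sites were used.

The plasmid is maintained in E. coli at high copy from a ColE1/pUC-type origin and also carries an f1 origin, a standard backbone element that allows single-stranded DNA production. A single NeoR/KanR (Tn5 aminoglycoside phosphotransferase) cassette serves both hosts. A bacterial bla-type promoter gives kanamycin resistance in bacteria, while the adjacent SV40 enhancer/early promoter and the HSV TK polyadenylation signal permit G418 selection of transfected mammalian cells. The short large T antigen, ble and bGH poly(A) fragments in the annotation look like partial matches within backbone sequence rather than functional elements.

SHARPIN is a component of the LUBAC complex, which assembles linear polyubiquitin chains and contributes to NF-κB activation. Replacing serine with alanine removes a potential phosphorylation site, so the construct is suited to expressing a fluorescently trackable, non-phosphorylatable S178 variant. The associated study concerns SHARPIN phosphorylation, ARP2/3 interaction and cancer cell invasion, where such a variant could be compared with wild-type or other phospho-site mutants.
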