Addgene plasmid #195097: GFP-Sharpin S178A
Purpose: Gene Overexpression of Human SHARPINS178A
Depositing lab: Jukka Westermarck. Depositing organization: University of Turku. Publication: SHARPIN S146 phosphorylation mediates ARP2/3 interaction, cancer cell invasion and metastasis. Butt U, Khan MH, Pouwels J, Westermarck J. J Cell Sci. 2022 Oct 15;135(20):jcs260627. doi: 10.1242/jcs.260627. Epub 2022 Oct 13. PubMed 36148554.
Backbone
  Vector backbone: pEGFP-C1
  Vector type: Mammalian Expression
Growth in bacteria
  Bacterial resistance: Kanamycin, 50 μg/mL
  Growth temperature: 37°C
  Growth strain: DH5alpha
  Copy number: High Copy
Gene/Insert
  Gene/Insert name: SHARPIN
  Species: H. sapiens (human)
  Mutation: S178A
  Entrez Gene: SHARPIN (a.k.a. SIPL1)
  Cloning method: Restriction Enzyme; 5′ cloning site Unknown (unknown if destroyed)
Terms and licenses: Academic/Nonprofit Terms; Industry Terms: Not Available to Industry
How to cite: GFP-Sharpin S178A was a gift from Jukka Westermarck (Addgene plasmid # 195097 ; http://n2t.net/addgene:195097 ; RRID:Addgene_195097)
